Addgene plasmid #216404: Efg1-ΔDBD-A51P/A56P/Q70P/N102P/Q443P
Purpose: Expresses 6xHis-tagged N- and C-terminal prion-like domains of Efg1 with A51/A56/Q70P/N102/Q443 to proline mutations
Depositing lab: Nicolas Fawzi. Depositing organization: Brown University. Publication: Structure and interactions of prion-like domains in transcription factor Efg1 phase separation. Wang SH, Zheng T, Fawzi NL. Biophys J. 2024 Jun 4;123(11):1481-1493. doi: 10.1016/j.bpj.2024.01.030. Epub 2024 Feb 1. PubMed 38297837.
Backbone
  Vector backbone: pJ411
  Backbone size w/o insert (bp): 4005
  Total vector size (bp): 5142
  Vector type: Bacterial Expression
Growth in bacteria
  Bacterial resistance: Kanamycin, 50 μg/mL
  Growth temperature: 37°C
  Growth strain: DH5alpha
  Copy number: High Copy
Gene/Insert
  Gene/Insert name: Efg1-ΔDBD-A51P/A56P/Q70P/N102P/Q443P
  Species: Candida albicans (Yeast)
  Insert size (bp): 1137
  Mutation: changed Alanine 51, 56, Glutamine 70, 443 and Asparagine 102 to Proline, and deleted amino acids 182-356
  Tag / fusion protein: 6xHis-tags (N terminal on backbone)
Terms and licenses: Academic/Nonprofit Terms; Industry Terms: Not Available to Industry
Depositor comments: Please visit https://doi.org/10.1101/2023.11.09.566450 for bioRxiv preprint.
How to cite: Efg1-ΔDBD-A51P/A56P/Q70P/N102P/Q443P was a gift from Nicolas Fawzi (Addgene plasmid # 216404 ; http://n2t.net/addgene:216404 ; RRID:Addgene_216404)
