[The description below was written by a language model from this plasmid's Addgene catalogue record and pLannotate feature annotations shown in this document.]
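Description:
Efg1-ΔDBD-A51P/A56P/Q70P/N102P/Q443P is a 5,142 bp bacterial expression plasmid built on the pJ411 backbone for recombinant production of a mutated fragment of the Candida albicans transcription factor Efg1 in E. coli. It replicates from a high-copy ColE1/pUC-type origin and is selected with kanamycin through an aph(3')-Ia (KanR) gene, which the annotation places downstream of a fragment of the AmpR (bla) promoter. The backbone also carries lacI under its own promoter, along with fragments of the rrnB T1 and T2 terminators that insulate the expression cassette from surrounding transcription.

The 1,137 bp insert sits downstream of a T7 promoter immediately followed by a lac operator and is closed by a T7 terminator. Transcription therefore depends on T7 RNA polymerase supplied by the host and is held off by the plasmid-encoded Lac repressor until it is relieved with IPTG. The encoded protein lacks residues 182–356, removing the DNA-binding domain and directly joining the N- and C-terminal prion-like domains of Efg1. It carries an N-terminal 6xHis tag contributed by the backbone, useful for affinity purification. Five residues (Ala51, Ala56, Gln70, Asn102 and Gln443) are changed to proline. The record does not state the rationale for these substitutions, although proline generally disrupts local secondary structure. Efg1 normally regulates the white–opaque switch in C. albicans. According to the associated publication title, this construct belongs to work on the structure and interactions of the Efg1 prion-like domains in phase separation, most plausibly as a variant to compare with the unmutated ΔDBD protein in biophysical experiments.
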