Features (pLannotate 1.2.2; 14 found; start..end, strand, type, name):
     56..73      +  terminator     rrnB T2 terminator (fragment): transcription terminator T2 from the E. coli rrnB gene
     98..117     -  CDS            lacZα (fragment): LacZα fragment of β-galactosidase; lacZ fragment
    581..599     +  promoter       T7 promoter: promoter for bacteriophage T7 RNA polymerase
    600..624     +  protein_bind   lac operator: The lac repressor binds to the lac operator to inhibit transcription in E. coli. This inhibition can be relieved by adding lactose or isopropyl-β-D-thiogalactopyranoside (IPTG). lac repressor encoded by lacI
    727..1863    +  CDS            EFG1 (fragment): EFG1_CANAL - Experimental evidence at protein level: Swiss-Prot protein existence level 1. Transcriptional regulator of the switch between 2 heritable states, the white and opaque states. These 2 cell types differ in many characteristics, including cell structure, mating competence, and virulence. Each state is heritable for many generations, and switching between states occurs stochastically, at low frequency. Antagonizes the action of WOR1, WOR2 and CZF1, and promotes the white state. In white cells, EFG1 represses WOR1 indirectly through WOR2 to maintain white cell identity. Binds target ge
   1877..1924    +  terminator     T7 terminator: transcription terminator for bacteriophage T7 RNA polymerase
   1984..2024    -  terminator     rrnB T1 terminator (fragment): transcription terminator T1 from the E. coli rrnB gene
   2026..2141    -  ncRNA          5S rRNA: Accession: RF00001 - 5S ribosomal RNA
   2172..2196    +  CDS            KanR (fragment): aminoglycoside phosphotransferase; aph(3')-Ia; confers resistance to kanamycin in bacteria or G418 (Geneticin®) in eukaryotes
   2226..2322    +  promoter       AmpR promoter (fragment): bla
   2325..3134    +  CDS            KanR: aminoglycoside phosphotransferase; aph(3')-Ia; confers resistance to kanamycin in bacteria or G418 (Geneticin®) in eukaryotes
   3143..3216    +  promoter       lacI promoter (fragment): lacI
   3217..4296    +  CDS            lacI: LACI_ECOLI - Experimental evidence at protein level: Swiss-Prot protein existence level 1. Repressor of the lactose operon. Binds allolactose as an inducer. From Escherichia coli (strain K12).
   4385..4973    +  rep_origin     ori: high-copy-number ColE1/pMB1/pBR322/pUC origin of replication
>Addgene plasmid #216404 | Efg1-ΔDBD-A51P/A56P/Q70P/N102P/Q443P | addgene full sequence | sequence record 430105 | Addgene NGS Result
AGGAAGCGGAAGGCGAGAGTAGGGAACTGCCAGGCATCAAACTAAGCAGAAGGCCCCTGACGGATGGCCT
TTTTGCGTTTCTACAAACTCTTTCTGTGTTGTAAAACGACGGCCAGTCTTAAGCTCGGGCCCCCTGGGCG
GTTCTGATAACGAGTAATCGTTAATCCGCAAATAACGTAAAAACCCGCTTCGGCGGGTTTTTTTATGGGG
GGAGTTTAGGGAAAGAGCATTTGTCAGAATATTTAAGGGCGCCTGTCACTTTGCTTGATATATGAGAATT
ATTTAACCTTATAAATGAGAAAAAAGCAACGCACTTTAAATAAGATACGTTGCTTTTTCGATTGATGAAC
ACCTATAATTAAACTATTCATCTATTATTTATGATTTTTTGTATATACAATATTTCTAGTTTGTTAAAGA
GAATTAAGAAAATAAATCTCGAAAATAATAAAGGGAAAATCAGTTTTTGATATCAAAATTATACATGTCA
ACGATAATACAAAATATAATACAAACTATAAGATGTTATCAGTATTTATTATGCATTTAGAATAAATTTT
GTGTCGCCCTTCCGCGAAATTAATACGACTCACTATAGGGGAATTGTGAGCGGATAACAATTCCCCTCTA
GAAATAATTTTGTTTAACTTTTGAAGGAGATATACCATGGGCAGCGACAAGATCCACCATCACCACCATC
ACGAAAATCTGTACTTTCAAGGTCATATGAGCACCTATAGCATTCCGTATTATAATCAGATGAACGGCAA
CTACAATAATGGTATGCCGCAGCAGACCACCGCAGCAAATCAGCAGGCATTTCCTCAGCAGCAGCAACCG
ACCACCACCGGTAATGCAAGCCAGCAACAGCAACAGCCTGCCGCAACCGCACCTGCGGCAGCAGTTCAGC
AGCCGTATAACTATATGTTTTATCCGCAGCAAGGTCAGCCTGGTCAGCAGACCGGTCAGACCGCAGGTCA
GCAGCAACAACAGCAACAGCAGCAGCAGCAATATGATTATAACACCTATCCGCGCTATCAGTATCCGGCA
GCAACCAGCCAGGGTAATTACTATCAGCAGACAATTCCGAATCAGCTGAGCCAGCCGCAGCCTCAGCATT
ATAACGGTAGCAATCGTAATTATACCAGCGCACCGAGTGGTGCACCGATTCCGAGCAATAGCACCAGCGG
TCCGAGCCAGCAGCCTCCGCTGCCTGGACAGCAGGCCGTTCCGATTCCGCCTCATGTTAGCACCATGCAG
CAGCCGACATCAGGTAATGGTAATAGCATTAGCGCGACCAGCGGTGGTAGCAATGTTAGTGGTGCAAGCG
GTGCAGGTAGCACCACCAGTCCGGTTAATACCAAAGCAGCGACCGCAGCCGGTATTCCGCAGGGCAACTA
TTATCAGACCTATAATCAGCAACAGTACCCGCAGCAGTATGGTCAGTATAATGCACCGGGTAAAAATCAG
AATACACCGGCATCACAGCCTGGTAGTACCACCAATGATCAGTATCTGCAGCAGCAGCCGCAGCAACAAC
AACAAATGTATGGTTATCAGAGCAACTACTATCAAGGTGGTGCAGCCAATAGCAGCTATTATCCGAATTA
TTACCAACAACAGCAGCCGAATTATGCAAGCAGCTATCCGTATCAACAGCAGCAACAAAAACAGCAGCAA
CAACAACCGAATCAGCAGCAACAGAGTGATCAGCAGCAGACCTCAACCCCGAGCGGTGGTGCCGGTACAC
GTAGCGTTCATCAGAGTCCGCAGGTTCAGAGCCTGACCCAGGGTAGCGTGCATCCGAGCCCACAGCAGCA
TCAGGCAAATCAGAGCGCAAGCACCGTTGCAAAAGAAGAGAAATAACTCGAGCCCCCTAGCATAACCCCT
TGGGGCCTCTAAACGGGTCTTGAGGGGTTTTTTGCCCCTGAGACGCGTCAATCGAGTTCGTACCTAAGGG
CGACACCCCCTAATTAGCCCGGGCGAAAGGCCCAGTCTTTCGACTGAGCCTTTCGTTTTATTTGATGCCT
GGCAGTTCCCTACTCTCGCATGGGGAGTCCCCACACTACCATCGGCGCTACGGCGTTTCACTTCTGAGTT
CGGCATGGGGTCAGGTGGGACCACCGCGCTACTGCCGCCAGGCAAACAAGGGGTGTTATGAGCCATATTC
AGGTATAAATGGGCTCGCGATAATGTTCAGAATTGGTTAATTGGTTGTAACACTGACCCCTATTTGTTTA
TTTTTCTAAATACATTCAAATATGTATCCGCTCATGAGACAATAACCCTGATAAATGCTTCAATAATATT
GAAAAAGGAAGAATATGAGCCATATTCAACGGGAAACGTCGAGGCCGCGATTAAATTCCAACATGGATGC
TGATTTATATGGGTATAAATGGGCTCGCGATAATGTCGGGCAATCAGGTGCGACAATCTATCGCTTGTAT
GGGAAGCCCGATGCGCCAGAGTTGTTTCTGAAACATGGCAAAGGTAGCGTTGCCAATGATGTTACAGATG
AGATGGTCAGACTAAACTGGCTGACGGAATTTATGCCACTTCCGACCATCAAGCATTTTATCCGTACTCC
TGATGATGCATGGTTACTCACCACTGCGATCCCCGGAAAAACAGCGTTCCAGGTATTAGAAGAATATCCT
GATTCAGGTGAAAATATTGTTGATGCGCTGGCAGTGTTCCTGCGCCGGTTGCACTCGATTCCTGTTTGTA
ATTGTCCTTTTAACAGCGATCGCGTATTTCGCCTCGCTCAGGCGCAATCACGAATGAATAACGGTTTGGT
TGATGCGAGTGATTTTGATGACGAGCGTAATGGCTGGCCTGTTGAACAAGTCTGGAAAGAAATGCATAAA
CTTTTGCCATTCTCACCGGATTCAGTCGTCACTCATGGTGATTTCTCACTTGATAACCTTATTTTTGACG
AGGGGAAATTAATAGGTTGTATTGATGTTGGACGAGTCGGAATCGCAGACCGATACCAGGATCTTGCCAT
CCTATGGAACTGCCTCGGTGAGTTTTCTCCTTCATTACAGAAACGGCTTTTTCAAAAATATGGTATTGAT
AATCCTGATATGAATAAATTGCAATTTCATTTGATGCTCGATGAGTTTTTCTAAGCGGCGCGCCATCGAA
TGGCGCAAAACCTTTCGCGGTATGGCATGATAGCGCCCGGAAGAGAGTCAATTCAGGGTGGTGAATATGA
AACCAGTAACGTTATACGATGTCGCAGAGTATGCCGGTGTCTCTTATCAGACCGTTTCCCGCGTGGTGAA
CCAGGCCAGCCACGTTTCTGCGAAAACGCGGGAAAAAGTGGAAGCGGCGATGGCGGAGCTGAATTACATT
CCCAACCGCGTGGCACAACAACTGGCGGGCAAACAGTCGTTGCTGATTGGCGTTGCCACCTCCAGTCTGG
CCCTGCACGCGCCGTCGCAAATTGTCGCGGCGATTAAATCTCGCGCCGATCAACTGGGTGCCAGCGTGGT
GGTGTCGATGGTAGAACGAAGCGGCGTCGAAGCCTGTAAAGCGGCGGTGCACAATCTTCTCGCGCAACGC
GTCAGTGGGCTGATCATTAACTATCCGCTGGATGACCAGGATGCCATTGCTGTGGAAGCTGCCTGCACTA
ATGTTCCGGCGTTATTTCTTGATGTCTCTGACCAGACACCCATCAACAGTATTATTTTCTCCCATGAGGA
CGGTACGCGACTGGGCGTGGAGCATCTGGTCGCATTGGGTCACCAGCAAATCGCGCTGTTAGCGGGCCCA
TTAAGTTCTGTCTCGGCGCGTCTGCGTCTGGCTGGCTGGCATAAATATCTCACTCGCAATCAAATTCAGC
CGATAGCGGAACGGGAAGGCGACTGGAGTGCCATGTCCGGTTTTCAACAAACCATGCAAATGCTGAATGA
GGGCATCGTTCCCACTGCGATGCTGGTTGCCAACGATCAGATGGCGCTGGGCGCAATGCGCGCCATTACC
GAGTCCGGGCTGCGCGTTGGTGCGGATATCTCGGTAGTGGGATACGACGATACCGAAGATAGCTCATGTT
ATATCCCGCCGTTAACCACCATCAAACAGGATTTTCGCCTGCTGGGGCAAACCAGCGTGGACCGCTTGCT
GCAACTCTCTCAGGGCCAGGCGGTGAAGGGCAATCAGCTGTTGCCAGTCTCACTGGTGAAAAGAAAAACC
ACCCTGGCGCCCAATACGCAAACCGCCTCTCCCCGCGCGTTGGCCGATTCATTAATGCAGCTGGCACGAC
AGGTTTCCCGACTGGAAAGCGGGCAGTGACTCATGACCAAAATCCCTTAACGTGAGTTACGCGCGCGTCG
TTCCACTGAGCGTCAGACCCCGTAGAAAAGATCAAAGGATCTTCTTGAGATCCTTTTTTTCTGCGCGTAA
TCTGCTGCTTGCAAACAAAAAAACCACCGCTACCAGCGGTGGTTTGTTTGCCGGATCAAGAGCTACCAAC
TCTTTTTCCGAAGGTAACTGGCTTCAGCAGAGCGCAGATACCAAATACTGTTCTTCTAGTGTAGCCGTAG
TTAGCCCACCACTTCAAGAACTCTGTAGCACCGCCTACATACCTCGCTCTGCTAATCCTGTTACCAGTGG
CTGCTGCCAGTGGCGATAAGTCGTGTCTTACCGGGTTGGACTCAAGACGATAGTTACCGGATAAGGCGCA
GCGGTCGGGCTGAACGGGGGGTTCGTGCACACAGCCCAGCTTGGAGCGAACGACCTACACCGAACTGAGA
TACCTACAGCGTGAGCTATGAGAAAGCGCCACGCTTCCCGAAGGGAGAAAGGCGGACAGGTATCCGGTAA
GCGGCAGGGTCGGAACAGGAGAGCGCACGAGGGAGCTTCCAGGGGGAAACGCCTGGTATCTTTATAGTCC
TGTCGGGTTTCGCCACCTCTGACTTGAGCGTCGATTTTTGTGATGCTCGTCAGGGGGGCGGAGCCTATGG
AAAAACGCCAGCAACGCGGCCTTTTTACGGTTCCTGGCCTTTTGCTGGCCTTTTGCTCACATGTTCTTTC
CTGCGTTATCCCCTGATTCTGTGGATAACCGTATTACCGCCTTTGAGTGAGCTGATACCGCTCGCCGCAG
CCGAACGACCGAGCGCAGCGAGTCAGTGAGCG
